Addgene plasmid #39749: KHBD00732
Depositing lab: Bart Deplancke. Depositing organization: Swiss Federal Institute of Technology (EPFL). Publication: Automated protein-DNA interaction screening of Drosophila regulatory elements. Korneel Hens, Jean-Daniel Feuz, Alina Isakova, Antonina Lagovitina, Andreas Massouras, Julien Bryois, Patrick Callaerts, Susan E. Celniker, Bart Deplancke. Nat Methods. 2011 Oct 30;8(12):1065-70. 10.1038/nmeth.1763 PubMed 22037703.
Backbone
  Vector backbone: pDONR221
  Backbone manufacturer: Invitrogen
  Backbone size w/o insert (bp): 2536
  Vector type: Gateway DONR vector
Growth in bacteria
  Bacterial resistance: Kanamycin, 50 μg/mL
  Growth temperature: 37°C
  Growth strain: DH5alpha
  Copy number: High Copy
Gene/Insert
  Gene/Insert name: CG3848 (alt names: FBgn0023518; trr; trithorax-related)
  Species: D. melanogaster (fly)
  Insert size (bp): 7230
  Entrez Gene: trr (a.k.a. Dmel_CG3848, CG3848, Dmel\CG3848, EG:63B12.3, TRR, Trr, anon-2Bb, dmll3/4)
  Promoter: none
  Cloning method: Gateway Cloning
  Sequencing primers: 5′ M13-F20; 3′ M13R
Terms and licenses: Academic/Nonprofit Terms; Industry Terms: Not Available to Industry
Depositor comments: Please note that the ORFs in this collection were cloned open-ended (without a stop codon).
How to cite: KHBD00732 was a gift from Bart Deplancke (Addgene plasmid # 39749 ; http://n2t.net/addgene:39749 ; RRID:Addgene_39749)
