[The description below was written by a language model from this plasmid's Addgene catalogue record.]
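Description:
KHBD00732 is a Gateway entry clone built in the pDONR221 backbone (Invitrogen), carrying the open reading frame of the Drosophila melanogaster gene CG3848, better known as trr (trithorax-related). The insert is about 7.2 kb in a backbone of roughly 2.5 kb once the donor cassette has been replaced. The plasmid is maintained at high copy in standard E. coli cloning strains under kanamycin selection. The record classifies the vector as a Gateway DONR vector and gives Gateway cloning as the method. This implies the ORF was recombined into the donor vector by a BP reaction and should now be flanked by attL sites, although no feature table is provided to confirm the exact site arrangement. M13 forward and reverse priming sites flank the insert for sequence verification.

No promoter drives the insert, so the plasmid is not an expression construct in itself. It serves as a shuttle from which the trr coding sequence can be moved by LR recombination into any compatible destination vector, which then supplies the promoter, tags and host-specific elements. The depositor notes that ORFs in this collection were cloned open-ended, without a stop codon, which allows in-frame C-terminal fusions after transfer and means that the destination vector must provide translation termination. The clone belongs to a collection of Drosophila ORFs assembled for automated screening of protein-DNA interactions at fly regulatory elements. Its likely use is therefore to generate fusion constructs for such interaction assays, or more generally to express trr in a system chosen by the user.
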