>Addgene plasmid #39749 | KHBD00732 | depositor partial sequence | sequence record 50189 | KHBD00732 sequence 7230 bps
ATGAATATACCGAAGGTGACAACATCGCTTGGTGCCGCCGAAAAGGCGAAACCCGAAAGAGTAGCATCCG
TGGCCGCCGCTGCCTTCAATGCGGTCAGCCTGCAGAAGCGCAGCGGCGACGACACCGCCACTCCGGCGGA
GGATCCCACGCGCAAGAAGGCCAAGACGGAGCTGCTTCTCGGAACTGGAACGGCAGCGCCCAGTTTGCCC
GCCAAAGCGTCGAGCACCGCGCCGCAGCAGCTCCTCTACCAGCGGAGTGGACAGCAGGCTAAGGCGCAGG
TAAAAGCTGCGTCGGAGCCGCAGGATGTCGAGACGGCGGACGGCGTCTGGGACGCCCGCGATCAGCAGAT
CATAGTGTGCAACTTCGGCTCCGGCACTGAGATGGGTGCCATCAAGGCGGAGGACGCTGACAAGCAGACC
TTTACCAGCTTTACCAAAAAGGAGGGTGCCTCATCGTCGGCCTCGTCATCATCGTCAACCGCGTCCGTCA
TTTCCATCGAGCCCAGTGGCTCGGGGCAGGATCATGCTGAAAACTCCGGCAAATCTGAGGACCTCGACTA
CGTACTGATGCCAGCCAGCGGCGCGGATAGCGCTACATCTGTGGGTAACTCCACCGGAACGGGAACACCA
GCAGGAACGCCTATTGGAGCTACTACCTCCACCATTATTTTAAACGCTAACAACGGAACGGCAGGAGTCA
GTGGAGCCGGCACCACTACAATCCTCACACAGAAATCCGGTCACACGAACTACAACATCTTCAATACCAC
GGCCACTGGTAGCCAAACGCCCACTACAACATTGTTAAACCGGGTGAATCTTCACCCCAAGATGAAAACC
CAGCTGATGGTTAACGCCAAGAAGCTGTCGGAAGTAACGCAGACCACGGCGAAAGTGTCGATTGGCAACA
AGACTATATCGGTGCCGCTGCTCAAGCCGCTGATGAGCGCTAGTGGAGCGGCCACAGCCGGAGGAGCCAC
GATTGTAGAGAGCAAGCAACTGCTGCAGCCGGGCGGTCAGGTGACTACCGTAATGAGTGCTGCGCAGCAA
AGCGGTGGTCAGCAGGTCCACCCGCACGTCCATTCTCATGCACATCACAACTTTACCAAACTTATCAAAC
GCGGGCCAAAAAATAGCGGCACCATTGTCTCGTTTTCGGGGCTACAGATCAAGCCGGCGAACACCAAAAT
TGTGGCCACCAAGGTGGTGAGCAAAAAGATGCTGCAACTTCAGCAGCACCAACAACAGATCCAACAGCAG
CAGCAGCTTCAGCAGCTGCAGGTGACCAGTGGTGGAGGCCTGGCTCCGCCCACAGGCAGCATAGTGACTA
TCACCACCACCAACCCCAGCCAAACGTACGCAATGGTTCAGGATTCCGCAACTGTGGGACCTGCGGCCCA
TTCGGAAGACGATGCGCCAGCGCCTCGAAAGATTACAGCCTACTCGGAGAACCTTCAAAAAATTCTCAAC
AAGAGCAAGTCCCAGGAATCGACTGGAGGCCCGGAGGAGTTCACCAACATCAACAGCGTGGTGATTAAGC
CGCTCGACAAGAATACACTCAATTGTCCACCCAGCTTTAACATCTTTAAGCAGCAGCAGCACTCACAGGC
TGCTCAAAGCCAATCAATCTCCGCGGTAGGCAGTGGAGCAGGCACACCCGTGACGTTTACCATGGCTTCG
GGGAATGCCTCAGATCTGGCCACCACCTCCACCGTTTCCGTTTCGGCGGGGACCATCTGCATAAACAGTC
CGATGATGGGCACGCGGCCAATAATCTCCATTCAGAACAAGAACATATCCCTGGTGCTGTCCAAGACGAC
CATGGCCCAGCAAAAACCGAAGATGATAACTACAACCACGTTGTCCAGTCAGGCGGCGCTGCAGATGCAT
CATGCTTTGATTCAGGATTCTAGTGCAGACAAGGCGGGATCTTCTGCAAACTCCGGATCAGCTACCTCGG
GAGCTTCAATGCAGCTGAAACTAACGACCGCCAATACGCCCACCAAACTCAGCGTTAGTCTGGCTCCGGA
CGTAGTCAAGCTGGAAGAAGTTGGCAGCGAATCTAAAGCAAAGCTACTGGTCAAACAGGAGGCGGTTGTG
AAGGATAGCACTGGTACTCCGACCAGTGAGGAGCGGGCTGAGGAGATCGGCACGCCGGAGAAGCGTTTGA
ACGCCAATGCCACAATGACGGCTATTAACCAGGTTCAAAATCAGTCCGCCAATCAAATTCAAATGGCCAC
ATCTACCTCAACTGCCTCGAATCCCAGCACACCCAATCCTACAGTGAACGCCACACCTATGAACAACCAA
CGCTCGGCAGCGGAGGATAATGCACTTCTAAAGCAACTGCTCCAAAACAACAGCAGCAGTCATAGCCTCA
ACCAGATAAGCATCACTTCGGCTCACGTTGGTTCCGCCTCAGCTTCGGCACCTCTTTCCGCCCGCAAGGT
TATCAACGTACGGGCGCCCAGCATGGGGAAGGTCAGAAGTTTGGAGGATCAACTGGCACGTCCGGTGATT
CCTCCGGTGCCCACTGCCACGCAGGCGGCAGGTAGTAGTAGTAGCAGTGGATCTGTGGCCACGTCCACCA
CCACCACAACAGTAGCTAGCGGAGGAAGCAGCCAACAGGTAGCCACCGCCTCAGCGACGGCTCTACCTGT
TAGTGCGGTCGCAATTACCACACCAGGAGTGGGAGGGGAGGCAAAGCTGGAGCAGAAATCCGATCAGCCA
GCAGCAATTATGCAGAATCAGAGCCAAAACCAGGCGCCTCCACCACCACCGCCACCACAGCAGCAGCAGC
AGCAGCAACTACACCAGCCGCAGCAGCTGCAACCGTCACCCCACCAAGTCAAGCAGACTGTGCAGATTGT
GTCGAAGGAGACGTCGTTCATCTCAGGACCCGTTGCTGCTAAAACACTAGTGACGGAAGCCACTTCGAAG
CCGGCTGAACTACTACCTCCTCCGCCTTACGAAATGGCCACTGCTCCTATATCGAACGTCACCATATCCA
TATCCACCAAACAAGCGGCTCCGAAGGAACTGCAGATGAAGCCCAAGGCGGTAGCTATGTCACTACCCAT
GGAGCAGGGCGACGAATCGCTGCCAGAGCAAGCGGAGCCGCCGCTTCATTCGGAACAGGGAGCTACTGCA
GCGGGAGTTGCACCTCACTCCGGAGGTCCCCTTGTGTCTGCGCAATGGACCAATAACCATTTAGAAGGAG
GTGTAGCCACCACAAAGATACCGTTCAAGCCTGGAGAGCCTCAAAAACGCAAGCTCCCCATGCACCCACA
ACTGGACGAAAAGCAGATCCAGCAACAGGCAGAGATTCCCATAAGCACCTCCCTACCAACAACTCCGACT
GGACAAGGTACTCCCGACAAAGTACAGCTGATCTCAGCGATTGCCACTTATGTAAAGAAATCCGGTGTCC
CGAACGAGGCACAACCCATCCAGAACCAGAGCCAGGGCCAGGTGCAGATGCAGGCGCAAATGCAGGCGAC
TATGCAAGGACACCTGTCTGGGCAGATGTCCGGACAAATCTCCGGACATGCCGCTGGACAGATACCCGCT
CAAATGCATTTGCAAGTACAGCATCAGCTCCATATGGCAGTTCATCCACAGCAGCAGCAGCAGCAACTGC
ACCAGAACCAACCACAGAATGCGACGATTCCCCTTCCAGTTACTGGACAGGGTGCAGTGCCCATCCCCGT
GCCCACCATGGAGAGCAAGGCAGGCGACCAAAGGAAGCGCCGCAAACGTGAGGTCCAGAAGCCGAGGCGC
ACAAATCTGAACGCCGGACAAGCGGGTGGAGCTCTTAAGGATCTAACAGGTCCACTACCGGCAGGTGCAA
TGGTCCAACTGGCAGGAATGCCGCCGGGGACCCAGTACATACAAGGCGCGGCATCAGGGACTGGTCATGT
GATCACCAGTACCGGACAAGGAGTTACTTTGGGAGGAGTGGGCGCCAGTACTGGAGCCAGTTCCTCGCCC
ATGCTCAAGAAGCGGGTTCGCAAGTTCTCCAAGGTAGAAGAGGATCACGATGCATTTACCGAGAAGTTGC
TGACGCACATCCGCCAAATGCAGCCGCTTCAAGTTCTGGAGCCGCATCTCAATCGCAACTTTCACTTTCT
TATCGGGAGCAACGAGACTTCTGGAGGTGGTTCGCCCGCCTCAATGAGTTCTGCGGCTTCTGCCGGATCA
TCATCGGCTGGAGGAGGAAAGCTGAAGGGCGGATCTCGAGGCTGGCCACTGAGCAGGCATTTGGAAGGTC
TGGAGGACTGTGATGGCACCGTTCTCGGCCGCTATGGTCGAGTGAATCTGCCAGGGATACCCTCGTTGTA
CGATAGCGAACGCTTTGGCGGAAGTAGAGGTCTAGTTGGTGGATCTGCACGAACCCGTTCACCCTCGCCA
GCAGAGTCTCCGGGAGCAGAAAAGATGCTACCAATGTCTAGCATCCAAAATGATTTTTATGACCAGGAGT
TCTCCACGCATATGGAGCGCAATCCTAGGGAACGCCTGGTGCGGCACATTGGAGCCGTCAAGGATTGCAA
TTTGGAGACCGTAGACCTGGTGGAGAGCGAGGGCGTAGCTGCGTGGGCGACTCTTCCACGACTTACCCGC
TATCCGGGTCTAATACTGCTCAATGGAAACAGCCGTTGCCATGGACGGATGTCGCCGGTCGCACTGCCGG
AGGATCCGCTGACCATGCGCTTTCCCGTGTCTCCACTGCTTCGATCCTGCGGCGAAGAGCTGCGCAAGAC
ACAGCAGATGGAGCTGGGAATGGGACCGCTGGGCAATAATAATAATAACAATTACCAGCAGAAGAACCAG
AATGTGATACTCGCACTGCCCGCCTCGGCATCGGAGAACATAGCCGGCGTGCTGCGGGATCTGGCCAATC
TACTGCACTTGGCGCCCGCCCTTACCTGCAAGATCATCGAGGACAAGATTGGCAACAAGTTGGAGGACCA
GTTTATGAATCAGGACGATGAAAAGCACGTCGACTTCAAGCGACCACTGAGTCAAGTGAGTCACGGTCAT
CTGAGGAAGATCCTCAACGGGCGTCGTAAGCTCTGCCGCAGCTGCGGAAATGTGGTTCACGCCACTGGGC
TGCGAGTTCCTCGGCACAGTGTTCCTGCCCTAGAAGAGCAACTCCCCCGGTTGGCTCAACTGATGGACAT
GCTGCCAAGAAAATCGGTTCCCCCTCCTTTTGTGTACTTCTGCGATCGCGCCTGCTTTGCGAGATTCAAG
TGGAATGGAAAGGATGGCCAGGCGGAGGCGGCTAGTCTGCTGCTTCAGCCAGCCGGCGGTTCTGCTGTAA
AATCATCCAACGGAGACTCGCCTGGCAGCTTCTGCGCCAGCTCAACTGCCCCAGCGGAAATGGTGGTCAA
ACAAGAACCGGAGGACGAGGATGAGAAAACGCCGAGCGTACCGGGCAACCCCACAAATATCCCCGCACAG
CGCAAATGCATTGTGAAGTGTTTTAGTGCTGATTGCTTCACCACGGACTCGGCGCCATCCGGACTGGAGC
TCGACGGAACTGCTGGTGCCGGAACTGGGGCTGGACCGGTCAATAATACTGTGTGGGAAACAGAGACCAG
TGGGCTGCAGTTGGAGGACACGCGGCAGTGTGTCTTCTGCAATCAGCGTGGTGACGGCCAGGCAGATGGA
CCCTCGCGACTGCTTAACTTCGATGTGGATAAATGGGTTCACCTTAACTGCGCCCTGTGGTCCAACGGCG
TGTACGAGACGGTGTCTGGGGCGCTGATGAACTTCCAGACAGCTCTGCAAGCGGGACTGAGCCAGGCGTG
TAGCGCTTGTCACCAACCAGGCGCCACCATCAAGTGTTTCAAGTCGCGCTGCAACAGCCTGTACCACCTG
CCATGCGCCATTCGCGAGGAGTGCGTCTTTTACAAGAACAAGTCCGTGCACTGCAGCGTTCATGGTCATG
CTCATGCCGGCATCACGATGGGTGCAGGAGCAGGCGCCACGACTGGCGCCGGATTAGGAGGCTCTGTGGC
AGATAATGAACTGAGCTCCCTGGTTGTCCACCGGAGAGTTTTTGTCGATCGGGATGAAAACCGTCAGGTG
GCCACCGTCATGCACTATTCAGAGCTAAGCAACCTGCTCCGTGTGGGCAACATGACGTTCCTGAACGTGG
GTCAGTTACTGCCGCATCAGCTGGAGGCCTTCCACACACCCCACTACATCTACCCCATTGGCTACAAGGT
GAGTCGCTACTACTGGTGCGTGCGACGACCCAATCGTAGGTGTCGATACATTTGCAGTATCGCAGAGGCC
GGATGCAAGCCCGAGTTTCGCATCCAGGTGCAGGACGCCGGCGACAAGGAGCCGGAGCGCGAGTTTCGGG
GCAGTTCGCCCTCGGCGGTCTGGCAGCAGATTCTGCAGCCAATCACGCGACTGCGTAAGGTGCACAAGTG
GTTGCAGCTCTTTCCCCAGCACATCAGTGGTGAGGACCTATTTGGCCTAACGGAACCGGCCATTGTGCGA
ATCCTGGAAAGCCTCCCGGGCATTGAGACGCTCACTGACTACCGCTTCAAGTACGGTCGCAACCCGCTTC
TTGAGTTCCCGCTAGCCATCAATCCGTCTGGAGCGGCGCGTACGGAACCCAAGCAACGACAGCTGCTCGT
CTGGAGGAAGCCGCATACGCAACGCACGGCCGGCAGCTGCAGCACGCAGCGGATGGCCAACTCGGCTGCG
ATTGCCGGAGAAGTGGCCTGCCCGTACAGCAAGCAGTTCGTGCATTCGAAGAGCTCCCAGTACAAAAAGA
TGAAGCAGGAGTGGCGCAACAACGTCTACTTGGCGAGATCTAAGATCCAGGGTCTTGGCTTGTATGCAGC
TCGGGACATTGAAAAGCACACCATGATAATCGAGTACATTGGCGAGGTTATCCGCACCGAGGTCTCCGAG
ATACGCGAGAAGCAGTACGAGTCCAAGAACCGTGGCATCTACATGTTCCGGCTGGATGAAGACCGCGTGG
TGGACGCCACTCTAAGCGGCGGGTTGGCGCGCTACATCAACCATTCGTGCAATCCCAACTGTGTTACCGA
GATAGTGGAGGTCGATCGCGACGTGCGGATCATAATATTCGCCAAGCGGAAGATCTATCGCGGCGAGGAG
CTCTCGTACGACTACAAGTTCGACATTGAGGACGAGTCGCACAAGATACCGTGCGCCTGTGGAGCGCCCA
ACTGTCGCAAGTGGATGAAC
