>Addgene plasmid #39749 | KHBD00732 | addgene partial sequence | sequence record 52459 | M13-Rev 5'-CAGGAAACAGCTATGACC-3'
AATAATGATTTTATTTTGACTGATAGTGACCTGTTCGTTGCAACAAATTGATAAGCAATGCTTTCTTATA
ATGCCAACTTTGTACAAGAAAGTTGGCAAGTTCATCCACTTGCGACAGTTGGGCGCTCCACAGGCGCACG
GTATCTTGTGCGACTCGTCCTCAATGTCGAACTTGTAGTCGTACGAGAGCTCCTCGCCGCGATAGATCTT
CCGCTTGGCGAATATTATGATCCGCACGTCGCGATCGACCTCCACTATCTCGGTAACACAGTTGGGATTG
CACGAATGGTTGATGTAGCGCGCCAACCCGCCGCTTAGAGTGGCGTCCACCACGCGGTCTTCATCCAGCC
GGAACATGTAGATGCCACGGTTCTTGGACTCGTACTGCTTCTCGCGTATCTCGGAGACCTCGGTGCGGAT
AACCTCGCCAATGTACTCGATTATCATGGTGTGCTTTTCAATGTCCCGAGCTGCATACAAGCCAAGACCC
TGGATCTTAGATCTCGCCAAGTAGACGTTGTTGCGCCACTCCTGCTTCATCTTTTTGTACTGGGAGCTCT
TCGAATGCACGAACTGCTTGCTGTACGGGCAGGCCACTTCTCCGGCAATCGCAGCCGAGTTGGCCATCCG
CTGCGTGCTGCAGCTGCCGGCCGTGCGTTGCGTATGCGGCTTCCTCCAGACGAGCAGCTGTCGTTGCTTG
GGTTCCGTACGCGCCGCTCCAGACGGA
